Addgene plasmid #65698: pONL-C1_RhoB
Purpose: Expresses ONL-RhoB in mammalian cells
Depositing lab: Yasushi Okada. Depositing organization: RIKEN Quantitative Biology Center (QBiC). Publication: Expanded palette of Nano-lanterns for real-time multicolor luminescence imaging. Takai A, Nakano M, Saito K, Haruno R, Watanabe TM, Ohyanagi T, Jin T, Okada Y, Nagai T. Proc Natl Acad Sci U S A. 2015 Apr 7;112(14):4352-6. doi: 10.1073/pnas.1418468112. Epub 2015 Mar 23. PubMed 25831507.
Backbone
  Vector backbone: pONL-C1
  Backbone manufacturer: Addgene #64308
  Backbone size w/o insert (bp): 5600
  Total vector size (bp): 6200
  Vector type: Mammalian Expression, Luciferase
  Selectable markers: Neomycin (select with G418)
Growth in bacteria
  Bacterial resistance: Kanamycin, 50 μg/mL
  Growth temperature: 37°C
  Growth strain: DH5alpha
  Copy number: High Copy
Gene/Insert
  Gene/Insert name: RhoB
  Species: H. sapiens (human)
  Insert size (bp): 600
  Entrez Gene: RHOB (a.k.a. ARH6, ARHB, MST081, MSTP081, RHOH6)
  Promoter: CMV
  Tag / fusion protein: ONL (N terminal on backbone)
  Cloning method: Restriction Enzyme; 5′ cloning site EcoRI (not destroyed); 3′ cloning site SalI (not destroyed)
  Sequencing primers: 5′ GAGTTCGTGAAGGTGAAGGGCC; 3′ EBV Reverse
Resource information
  A portion of this plasmid was derived from a plasmid made by: hmKusabiraOrange2 (gifted from Dr Atsushi Miyawaki), pAcGFP1-Endo (Clontech)
Terms and licenses: Academic/Nonprofit Terms; Industry Terms: Not Available to Industry
Depositor comments: Note: RhoB starts at amino acid R5
How to cite: pONL-C1_RhoB was a gift from Yasushi Okada (Addgene plasmid # 65698 ; http://n2t.net/addgene:65698 ; RRID:Addgene_65698)
