[The description below was written by a language model from this plasmid's Addgene catalogue record and pLannotate feature annotations shown in this document.]
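Description:
pONL-C1_RhoB is a mammalian expression plasmid of about 6.2 kb built on the pONL-C1 backbone, a C1-style fusion vector in which a gene of interest is cloned downstream of, and in frame with, the orange Nano-lantern (ONL) reporter. It is maintained at high copy in E. coli through a ColE1/pUC-type origin. A single NeoR/KanR (Tn5 aminoglycoside phosphotransferase) gene provides both selections. A bacterial bla-type promoter drives it for kanamycin resistance, and the SV40 enhancer/early promoter, with an HSV TK polyadenylation signal, drives it for G418 selection of transfected mammalian cells. An f1 origin is also present. The short large T antigen, ble and bGH poly(A) annotations are only fragments and are most likely residual backbone sequence rather than functional elements.

The expression cassette is driven by the CMV immediate-early enhancer and promoter and terminated by an SV40 poly(A) signal. It encodes the orange fluorescent protein mKO2 joined directly to human codon-optimized Renilla luciferase, which together make up ONL. In this design, energy from the luciferase reaction is transferred to the fluorescent protein, producing bright, orange-shifted luminescence. Human RhoB, inserted between the retained EcoRI and SalI sites of the multiple cloning site, follows as the C-terminal fusion partner. According to the depositor, the RhoB portion begins at arginine 5 rather than the native start. The RhoB segment derives in part from a commercial endosome-marker plasmid, and RhoB is known to associate with endosomes, so the fusion probably serves as a luminescent endosomal label. The stated purpose is simply expression of ONL-RhoB in mammalian cells, in the context of multicolor real-time luminescence imaging.
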