Features (pLannotate 1.2.2; 17 found; start..end, strand, type, name):
     61..364     +  enhancer       CMV enhancer: human cytomegalovirus immediate early enhancer
    365..568     +  promoter       CMV promoter: human cytomegalovirus (CMV) immediate early promoter
    603..1256    +  CDS            mKO2: mKO2 is a basic (constitutively fluorescent) orange fluorescent protein published in 2008, derived from Verrillofungia concinna. It has moderate acid sensitivity.
   1261..2187    +  CDS            hRluc: Renilla luciferase human codon-optimized
   2187..2221    +  misc_feature   MCS (fragment): multiple cloning site
   2256..2831    +  CDS            RHOB: RHOB_HUMAN - Also known as ARH6, ARHB. Experimental evidence at protein level: Swiss-Prot protein existence level 1. Mediates apoptosis in neoplastically transformed cells after DNA damage. Not essential for development but affects cell adhesion and growth factor signaling in transformed cells. Plays a negative role in tumorigenesis as deletion causes tumor formation. Involved in intracellular protein trafficking of a number of proteins. Targets PKN1 to endosomes and is involved in trafficking of the EGF receptor from late endosomes to lysosomes. Also required for stability and nuclear traffic
   2834..2861    +  misc_feature   MCS (fragment): multiple cloning site
   2878..2962    +  CDS            large T antigen (fragment): large T antigen from SV40 (simian virus 40)
   2985..3106    +  polyA_signal   SV40 poly(A) signal: SV40 polyadenylation signal
   3140..3568    -  rep_origin     f1 ori (sequence partly withheld): f1 bacteriophage origin of replication; arrow indicates direction of (+) strand synthesis
   3595..3699    +  promoter       AmpR promoter: bla
   3701..4058    +  promoter       SV40 promoter: SV40 enhancer and early promoter
   4093..4887    +  CDS            NeoR/KanR: aminoglycoside phosphotransferase from Tn5; aph(3')-II (or nptII); confers resistance to neomycin, kanamycin, and G418 (Geneticin®)
   4908..5060    +  CDS            ble (fragment): BLE_KLEPN - Experimental evidence at protein level: Swiss-Prot protein existence level 1. Binding protein with a strong affinity to the bleomycin family of antibiotics. Binds to CL990; an antimitotic-antibiotic compound. From Klebsiella pneumoniae.
   5119..5166    +  polyA_signal   HSV TK poly(A) signal: herpes simplex virus thymidine kinase polyadenylation signal (Cole and Stacy, 1985)
   5257..5273    -  polyA_signal   bGH poly(A) signal (fragment): bovine growth hormone polyadenylation signal
   5495..6083    +  rep_origin     ori: high-copy-number ColE1/pMB1/pBR322/pUC origin of replication
>Addgene plasmid #65698 | pONL-C1_RhoB | addgene full sequence | sequence record 115495 | Addgene assembled full plasmid sequence
TAGTTATTAATAGTAATCAATTACGGGGTCATTAGTTCATAGCCCATATATGGAGTTCCGCGTTACATAA
CTTACGGTAAATGGCCCGCCTGGCTGACCGCCCAACGACCCCCGCCCATTGACGTCAATAATGACGTATG
TTCCCATAGTAACGCCAATAGGGACTTTCCATTGACGTCAATGGGTGGAGTATTTACGGTAAACTGCCCA
CTTGGCAGTACATCAAGTGTATCATATGCCAAGTACGCCCCCTATTGACGTCAATGACGGTAAATGGCCC
GCCTGGCATTATGCCCAGTACATGACCTTATGGGACTTTCCTACTTGGCAGTACATCTACGTATTAGTCA
TCGCTATTACCATGGTGATGCGGTTTTGGCAGTACATCAATGGGCGTGGATAGCGGTTTGACTCACGGGG
ATTTCCAAGTCTCCACCCCATTGACGTCAATGGGAGTTTGTTTTGGCACCAAAATCAACGGGACTTTCCA
AAATGTCGTAACAACTCCGCCCCATTGACGCAAATGGGCGGTAGGCGTGTACGGTGGGAGGTCTATATAA
GCAGAGCTGGTTTAGTGAACCGTCAGATCCGCTAGCGCCACCATGGTGAGCGTGATCAAGCCCGAGATGA
AGATGAGGTACTACATGGACGGCTCCGTCAATGGGCATGAGTTCACAATCGAGGGTGAGGGCACAGGCAG
ACCTTACGAGGGACATCAGGAGATGACACTGCGCGTCACAATGGCCGAGGGCGGGCCAATGCCTTTCGCC
TTCGACCTGGTGTCCCACGTGTTCTGTTACGGCCACAGAGTTTTTACTAAATATCCAGAAGAGATCCCAG
ACTATTTCAAGCAGGCCTTTCCTGAGGGCCTGTCCTGGGAGAGGTCCCTGGAGTTCGAGGACGGCGGCTC
CGCCTCCGTGAGCGCCCACATCAGCCTGAGGGGCAACACCTTCTACCACAAGTCCAAGTTCACCGGCGTG
AACTTCCCCGCCGACGGCCCCATCATGCAGAACCAGAGCGTGGACTGGGAGCCCTCCACCGAGAAGATCA
CCGCCAGCGACGGCGTGCTGAAGGGCGACGTGACCATGTACCTGAAGCTGGAGGGCGGCGGCAACCACAA
GTGCCAGATGAAGACCACCTACAAGGCCGCCAAGGAGATCCTGGAGATGCCCGGCGACCACTACATCGGC
CACAGGCTGGTGAGGAAGACCGAGGGCAACATCACCGAGCAGGTGGAGGACGCCGTGGCCCACTCCGGTA
CCAAGGTGTACGACCCCGAGCAACGCAAACGCATGATCACTGGGCCTCAGTGGTGGGCTCGCTGCAAGCA
AATGAACGTGCTGGACTCCTTCATCAACTACTATGATTCCGAGAAGCACGCCGAGAACGCCGTGATTTTT
CTGCATGGTAACGCTACCTCCAGCTACCTGTGGAGGCACGTCGTGCCTCACATCGAGCCCGTGGCTAGAT
GCATCATCCCTGATCTGATCGGAATGGGTAAGTCCGGCAAGAGCGGGAATGGCTCATATCGCCTCCTGGA
TCACTACAAGTACCTCACCGCTTGGTTCGAGCTGCTGAACCTTCCAAAGAAAATCATCTTTGTGGGCCAC
GACTGGGGGAGCGCTCTGGCCTTTCACTACGCCTACGAGCACCAAGACAGGATCAAGGCCATCGTCCATA
TGGAGAGTGTCGTGGACGTGATCGAGTCCTGGATGGGGTGGCCTGACATCGAGGAGGAGCTGGCCCTGAT
CAAGAGCGAAGAGGGCGAGAAAATGGTGCTTGAGAATAACTTCTTCGTCGAGACCCTGTTGCCAAGCAAG
ATCATGCGGAAACTGGAGCCTGAGGAGTTCGCTGCCTACCTGGAGCCATTCAAGGAGAAGGGCGAGGTTA
GACGGCCTACCCTCTCCTGGCCTCGCGAGATCCCTCTCGTTAAGGGAGGCAAGCCCGACGTCGTCCAGAT
TGTCCGCAACTACAACGCCTACCTTCGGGCCAGCGACGATCTGCCTAAGCTGTTCATCGAGTCCGACCCT
GGGTTCTTTTCCAACGCTATTGTCGAGGGAGCTAAGAAGTTCCCTAACACCGAGTTCGTGAAGGTGAAGG
GCCTCCACTTCCTCCAGGAGGACGCTCCAGATGAAATGGGTAAGTACATCAAGAGCTTCGTGGAGCGCGT
GCTGAAGAACGAGCAGTCCGGACTCAGATCTCGAGCTCAAGCTTCGAATTCCGAGCAGAAGCTGATCTCC
GAGGAGGACCTGAACCGGAAGAAACTGGTGGTTGTTGGTGATGGAGCCTGTGGAAAGACATGCTTGCTCA
TAGTCTTCAGCAAGGACGAGTTCCCAGAGGTGTATGTGCCCACAGTGTTTGAGAACTATGTGGCAGATAT
CGAGGTGGATGGAAAGCAGGTAGAGTTGGCTTTGTGGGACACAGCTGGCCAGGAGGACTACGACCGCCTG
CGGCCGCTCTCCTACCCGGACACCGACGTCATTCTCATGTGCTTCTCGGTGGACAGCCCGGACTCGCTGG
AGAACATCCCCGAGAAGTGGGTCCCCGAGGTGAAGCACTTCTGTCCCAATGTGCCCATCATCCTGGTGGC
CAACAAAAAAGACCTGCGCAGCGACGAGCATGTCCGCACAGAGCTGGCCCGCATGAAGCAGGAACCCGTT
CGCACGGATGACGGCCGCGCCATGGCCGTGCGCATCCAAGCCTACGACTACCTCGAGTGCTCTGCCAAGA
CCAAGGAAGGCGTGCGCGAGGTCTTCGAGACGGCCACGCGCGCCGCGCTGCAGAAGCGCTACGGCTCCCA
GAACGGCTGCATCAACTGCTGCAAGGTGCTATGAGTCGACGGTACCGCGGGCCCGGGATCCACCGGATCT
AGATAACTGATCATAATCAGCCATACCACATTTGTAGAGGTTTTACTTGCTTTAAAAAACCTCCCACACC
TCCCCCTGAACCTGAAACATAAAATGAATGCAATTGTTGTTGTTAACTTGTTTATTGCAGCTTATAATGG
TTACAAATAAAGCAATAGCATCACAAATTTCACAAATAAAGCATTTTTTTCACTGCATTCTAGTTGTGGT
TTGTCCAAACTCATCAATGTATCTTAACGCGTAAATTGTAAGCGTTAATATTTTGTTAAAATTCGCGTTA
AATTTTTGTTAAATCAGCTCATTTTTTAACCAATAGGCCGAAATCGGCAAAATCCCTTATAAATCAAAAG
AATAGACCGAGATAGGGT
[37 nt withheld, positions 3239-3275]
AAAGAACGTGGACTCCAACGTCAAAGG
[49 nt withheld, positions 3303-3351]
T
[91 nt withheld, positions 3353-3443]
G
[124 nt withheld, positions 3445-3568]
CAGGTGGCACTTTTCGGGGAAATGTGCGCGGAACCCCTATTTGTTTATTTTTCTAAATACATTCAAATAT
GTATCCGCTCATGAGACAATAACCCTGATAAATGCTTCAATAATATTGAAAAAGGAAGAGTCCTGAGGCG
GAAAGAACCAGCTGTGGAATGTGTGTCAGTTAGGGTGTGGAAAGTCCCCAGGCTCCCCAGCAGGCAGAAG
TATGCAAAGCATGCATCTCAATTAGTCAGCAACCAGGTGTGGAAAGTCCCCAGGCTCCCCAGCAGGCAGA
AGTATGCAAAGCATGCATCTCAATTAGTCAGCAACCATAGTCCCGCCCCTAACTCCGCCCATCCCGCCCC
TAACTCCGCCCAGTTCCGCCCATTCTCCGCCCCATGGCTGACTAATTTTTTTTATTTATGCAGAGGCCGA
GGCCGCCTCGGCCTCTGAGCTATTCCAGAAGTAGTGAGGAGGCTTTTTTGGAGGCCTAGGCTTTTGCAAA
GATCGATCAAGAGACAGGATGAGGATCGTTTCGCATGATTGAACAAGATGGATTGCACGCAGGTTCTCCG
GCCGCTTGGGTGGAGAGGCTATTCGGCTATGACTGGGCACAACAGACAATCGGCTGCTCTGATGCCGCCG
TGTTCCGGCTGTCAGCGCAGGGGCGCCCGGTTCTTTTTGTCAAGACCGACCTGTCCGGTGCCCTGAATGA
ACTGCAAGACGAGGCAGCGCGGCTATCGTGGCTGGCCACGACGGGCGTTCCTTGCGCAGCTGTGCTCGAC
GTTGTCACTGAAGCGGGAAGGGACTGGCTGCTATTGGGCGAAGTGCCGGGGCAGGATCTCCTGTCATCTC
ACCTTGCTCCTGCCGAGAAAGTATCCATCATGGCTGATGCAATGCGGCGGCTGCATACGCTTGATCCGGC
TACCTGCCCATTCGACCACCAAGCGAAACATCGCATCGAGCGAGCACGTACTCGGATGGAAGCCGGTCTT
GTCGATCAGGATGATCTGGACGAAGAGCATCAGGGGCTCGCGCCAGCCGAACTGTTCGCCAGGCTCAAGG
CGAGCATGCCCGACGGCGAGGATCTCGTCGTGACCCATGGCGATGCCTGCTTGCCGAATATCATGGTGGA
AAATGGCCGCTTTTCTGGATTCATCGACTGTGGCCGGCTGGGTGTGGCGGACCGCTATCAGGACATAGCG
TTGGCTACCCGTGATATTGCTGAAGAGCTTGGCGGCGAATGGGCTGACCGCTTCCTCGTGCTTTACGGTA
TCGCCGCTCCCGATTCGCAGCGCATCGCCTTCTATCGCCTTCTTGACGAGTTCTTCTGAGCGGGACTCTG
GGGTTCGAAATGACCGACCAAGCGACGCCCAACCTGCCATCACGAGATTTCGATTCCACCGCCGCCTTCT
ATGAAAGGTTGGGCTTCGGAATCGTTTTCCGGGACGCCGGCTGGATGATCCTCCAGCGCGGGGATCTCAT
GCTGGAGTTCTTCGCCCACCCTAGGGGGAGGCTAACTGAAACACGGAAGGAGACAATACCGGAAGGAACC
CGCGCTATGACGGCAATAAAAAGACAGAATAAAACGCACGGTGTTGGGTCGTTTGTTCATAAACGCGGGG
TTCGGTCCCAGGGCTGGCACTCTGTCGATACCCCACCGAGACCCCATTGGGGCCAATACGCCCGCGTTTC
TTCCTTTTCCCCACCCCACCCCCCAAGTTCGGGTGAAGGCCCAGGGCTCGCAGCCAACGTCGGGGCGGCA
GGCCCTGCCATAGCCTCAGGTTACTCATATATACTTTAGATTGATTTAAAACTTCATTTTTAATTTAAAA
GGATCTAGGTGAAGATCCTTTTTGATAATCTCATGACCAAAATCCCTTAACGTGAGTTTTCGTTCCACTG
AGCGTCAGACCCCGTAGAAAAGATCAAAGGATCTTCTTGAGATCCTTTTTTTCTGCGCGTAATCTGCTGC
TTGCAAACAAAAAAACCACCGCTACCAGCGGTGGTTTGTTTGCCGGATCAAGAGCTACCAACTCTTTTTC
CGAAGGTAACTGGCTTCAGCAGAGCGCAGATACCAAATACTGTCCTTCTAGTGTAGCCGTAGTTAGGCCA
CCACTTCAAGAACTCTGTAGCACCGCCTACATACCTCGCTCTGCTAATCCTGTTACCAGTGGCTGCTGCC
AGTGGCGATAAGTCGTGTCTTACCGGGTTGGACTCAAGACGATAGTTACCGGATAAGGCGCAGCGGTCGG
GCTGAACGGGGGGTTCGTGCACACAGCCCAGCTTGGAGCGAACGACCTACACCGAACTGAGATACCTACA
GCGTGAGCTATGAGAAAGCGCCACGCTTCCCGAAGGGAGAAAGGCGGACAGGTATCCGGTAAGCGGCAGG
GTCGGAACAGGAGAGCGCACGAGGGAGCTTCCAGGGGGAAACGCCTGGTATCTTTATAGTCCTGTCGGGT
TTCGCCACCTCTGACTTGAGCGTCGATTTTTGTGATGCTCGTCAGGGGGGCGGAGCCTATGGAAAAACGC
CAGCAACGCGGCCTTTTTACGGTTCCTGGCCTTTTGCTGGCCTTTTGCTCACATGTTCTTTCCTGCGTTA
TCCCCTGATTCTGTGGATAACCGTATTACCGCCATGCAT
