>Addgene plasmid #65698 | pONL-C1_RhoB | depositor partial sequence | sequence record 111672 | pONL-C1
TAGTTATTAATAGTAATCAATTACGGGGTCATTAGTTCATAGCCCATATATGGAGTTCCGCGTTACATAA
CTTACGGTAAATGGCCCGCCTGGCTGACCGCCCAACGACCCCCGCCCATTGACGTCAATAATGACGTATG
TTCCCATAGTAACGCCAATAGGGACTTTCCATTGACGTCAATGGGTGGAGTATTTACGGTAAACTGCCCA
CTTGGCAGTACATCAAGTGTATCATATGCCAAGTACGCCCCCTATTGACGTCAATGACGGTAAATGGCCC
GCCTGGCATTATGCCCAGTACATGACCTTATGGGACTTTCCTACTTGGCAGTACATCTACGTATTAGTCA
TCGCTATTACCATGGTGATGCGGTTTTGGCAGTACATCAATGGGCGTGGATAGCGGTTTGACTCACGGGG
ATTTCCAAGTCTCCACCCCATTGACGTCAATGGGAGTTTGTTTTGGCACCAAAATCAACGGGACTTTCCA
AAATGTCGTAACAACTCCGCCCCATTGACGCAAATGGGCGGTAGGCGTGTACGGTGGGAGGTCTATATAA
GCAGAGCTGGTTTAGTGAACCGTCAGATCCGCTAGCGCCACCATGGTGAGCGTGATCAAGCCCGAGATGA
AGATGAGGTACTACATGGACGGCTCCGTCAATGGGCATGAGTTCACAATCGAGGGTGAGGGCACAGGCAG
ACCTTACGAGGGACATCAGGAGATGACACTGCGCGTCACAATGGCCGAGGGCGGGCCAATGCCTTTCGCC
TTCGACCTGGTGTCCCACGTGTTCTGTTACGGCCACAGAGTTTTTACTAAATATCCAGAAGAGATCCCAG
ACTATTTCAAGCAGGCCTTTCCTGAGGGCCTGTCCTGGGAGAGGTCCCTGGAGTTCGAGGACGGCGGCTC
CGCCTCCGTGAGCGCCCACATCAGCCTGAGGGGCAACACCTTCTACCACAAGTCCAAGTTCACCGGCGTG
AACTTCCCCGCCGACGGCCCCATCATGCAGAACCAGAGCGTGGACTGGGAGCCCTCCACCGAGAAGATCA
CCGCCAGCGACGGCGTGCTGAAGGGCGACGTGACCATGTACCTGAAGCTGGAGGGCGGCGGCAACCACAA
GTGCCAGATGAAGACCACCTACAAGGCCGCCAAGGAGATCCTGGAGATGCCCGGCGACCACTACATCGGC
CACAGGCTGGTGAGGAAGACCGAGGGCAACATCACCGAGCAGGTGGAGGACGCCGTGGCCCACTCCGGTA
CCAAGGTGTACGACCCCGAGCAACGCAAACGCATGATCACTGGGCCTCAGTGGTGGGCTCGCTGCAAGCA
AATGAACGTGCTGGACTCCTTCATCAACTACTATGATTCCGAGAAGCACGCCGAGAACGCCGTGATTTTT
CTGCATGGTAACGCTACCTCCAGCTACCTGTGGAGGCACGTCGTGCCTCACATCGAGCCCGTGGCTAGAT
GCATCATCCCTGATCTGATCGGAATGGGTAAGTCCGGCAAGAGCGGGAATGGCTCATATCGCCTCCTGGA
TCACTACAAGTACCTCACCGCTTGGTTCGAGCTGCTGAACCTTCCAAAGAAAATCATCTTTGTGGGCCAC
GACTGGGGGAGCGCTCTGGCCTTTCACTACGCCTACGAGCACCAAGACAGGATCAAGGCCATCGTCCATA
TGGAGAGTGTCGTGGACGTGATCGAGTCCTGGATGGGGTGGCCTGACATCGAGGAGGAGCTGGCCCTGAT
CAAGAGCGAAGAGGGCGAGAAAATGGTGCTTGAGAATAACTTCTTCGTCGAGACCCTGTTGCCAAGCAAG
ATCATGCGGAAACTGGAGCCTGAGGAGTTCGCTGCCTACCTGGAGCCATTCAAGGAGAAGGGCGAGGTTA
GACGGCCTACCCTCTCCTGGCCTCGCGAGATCCCTCTCGTTAAGGGAGGCAAGCCCGACGTCGTCCAGAT
TGTCCGCAACTACAACGCCTACCTTCGGGCCAGCGACGATCTGCCTAAGCTGTTCATCGAGTCCGACCCT
GGGTTCTTTTCCAACGCTATTGTCGAGGGAGCTAAGAAGTTCCCTAACACCGAGTTCGTGAAGGTGAAGG
GCCTCCACTTCCTCCAGGAGGACGCTCCAGATGAAATGGGTAAGTACATCAAGAGCTTCGTGGAGCGCGT
GCTGAAGAACGAGCAGTCCGGACTCAGATCTCGAGCTCAAGCTTCGAATTCTGCAGTCGACGGTACCGCG
GGCCCGGGATCCACCGGATCTAGATAACTGATCATAATCAGCCATACCACATTTGTAGAGGTTTTACTTG
CTTTAAAAAACCTCCCACACCTCCCCCTGAACCTGAAACATAAAATGAATGCAATTGTTGTTGTTAACTT
GTTTATTGCAGCTTATAATGGTTACAAATAAAGCAATAGCATCACAAATTTCACAAATAAAGCATTTTTT
TCACTGCATTCTAGTTGTGGTTTGTCCAAACTCATCAATGTATCTTAACGCGTAAATTGTAAGCGTTAAT
ATTTTGTTAAAATTCGCGTTAAATTTTTGTTAAATCAGCTCATTTTTTAACCAATAGGCCGAAATCGGCA
AAATCCCTTATAAATCAAAAGAATAGACCGAGATAGGGT
[37 nt withheld, positions 2630-2666]
AAAGAACGTGGACTCCAACGTCAAAGG
[49 nt withheld, positions 2694-2742]
T
[91 nt withheld, positions 2744-2834]
G
[124 nt withheld, positions 2836-2959]
CAGGTGGCACTTTTCGGGGAAATGTGCGCGGAACCCCTATTTGTTTATTTTTCTAAATACATTCAAATAT
GTATCCGCTCATGAGACAATAACCCTGATAAATGCTTCAATAATATTGAAAAAGGAAGAGTCCTGAGGCG
GAAAGAACCAGCTGTGGAATGTGTGTCAGTTAGGGTGTGGAAAGTCCCCAGGCTCCCCAGCAGGCAGAAG
TATGCAAAGCATGCATCTCAATTAGTCAGCAACCAGGTGTGGAAAGTCCCCAGGCTCCCCAGCAGGCAGA
AGTATGCAAAGCATGCATCTCAATTAGTCAGCAACCATAGTCCCGCCCCTAACTCCGCCCATCCCGCCCC
TAACTCCGCCCAGTTCCGCCCATTCTCCGCCCCATGGCTGACTAATTTTTTTTATTTATGCAGAGGCCGA
GGCCGCCTCGGCCTCTGAGCTATTCCAGAAGTAGTGAGGAGGCTTTTTTGGAGGCCTAGGCTTTTGCAAA
GATCGATCAAGAGACAGGATGAGGATCGTTTCGCATGATTGAACAAGATGGATTGCACGCAGGTTCTCCG
GCCGCTTGGGTGGAGAGGCTATTCGGCTATGACTGGGCACAACAGACAATCGGCTGCTCTGATGCCGCCG
TGTTCCGGCTGTCAGCGCAGGGGCGCCCGGTTCTTTTTGTCAAGACCGACCTGTCCGGTGCCCTGAATGA
ACTGCAAGACGAGGCAGCGCGGCTATCGTGGCTGGCCACGACGGGCGTTCCTTGCGCAGCTGTGCTCGAC
GTTGTCACTGAAGCGGGAAGGGACTGGCTGCTATTGGGCGAAGTGCCGGGGCAGGATCTCCTGTCATCTC
ACCTTGCTCCTGCCGAGAAAGTATCCATCATGGCTGATGCAATGCGGCGGCTGCATACGCTTGATCCGGC
TACCTGCCCATTCGACCACCAAGCGAAACATCGCATCGAGCGAGCACGTACTCGGATGGAAGCCGGTCTT
GTCGATCAGGATGATCTGGACGAAGAGCATCAGGGGCTCGCGCCAGCCGAACTGTTCGCCAGGCTCAAGG
CGAGCATGCCCGACGGCGAGGATCTCGTCGTGACCCATGGCGATGCCTGCTTGCCGAATATCATGGTGGA
AAATGGCCGCTTTTCTGGATTCATCGACTGTGGCCGGCTGGGTGTGGCGGACCGCTATCAGGACATAGCG
TTGGCTACCCGTGATATTGCTGAAGAGCTTGGCGGCGAATGGGCTGACCGCTTCCTCGTGCTTTACGGTA
TCGCCGCTCCCGATTCGCAGCGCATCGCCTTCTATCGCCTTCTTGACGAGTTCTTCTGAGCGGGACTCTG
GGGTTCGAAATGACCGACCAAGCGACGCCCAACCTGCCATCACGAGATTTCGATTCCACCGCCGCCTTCT
ATGAAAGGTTGGGCTTCGGAATCGTTTTCCGGGACGCCGGCTGGATGATCCTCCAGCGCGGGGATCTCAT
GCTGGAGTTCTTCGCCCACCCTAGGGGGAGGCTAACTGAAACACGGAAGGAGACAATACCGGAAGGAACC
CGCGCTATGACGGCAATAAAAAGACAGAATAAAACGCACGGTGTTGGGTCGTTTGTTCATAAACGCGGGG
TTCGGTCCCAGGGCTGGCACTCTGTCGATACCCCACCGAGACCCCATTGGGGCCAATACGCCCGCGTTTC
TTCCTTTTCCCCACCCCACCCCCCAAGTTCGGGTGAAGGCCCAGGGCTCGCAGCCAACGTCGGGGCGGCA
GGCCCTGCCATAGCCTCAGGTTACTCATATATACTTTAGATTGATTTAAAACTTCATTTTTAATTTAAAA
GGATCTAGGTGAAGATCCTTTTTGATAATCTCATGACCAAAATCCCTTAACGTGAGTTTTCGTTCCACTG
AGCGTCAGACCCCGTAGAAAAGATCAAAGGATCTTCTTGAGATCCTTTTTTTCTGCGCGTAATCTGCTGC
TTGCAAACAAAAAAACCACCGCTACCAGCGGTGGTTTGTTTGCCGGATCAAGAGCTACCAACTCTTTTTC
CGAAGGTAACTGGCTTCAGCAGAGCGCAGATACCAAATACTGTCCTTCTAGTGTAGCCGTAGTTAGGCCA
CCACTTCAAGAACTCTGTAGCACCGCCTACATACCTCGCTCTGCTAATCCTGTTACCAGTGGCTGCTGCC
AGTGGCGATAAGTCGTGTCTTACCGGGTTGGACTCAAGACGATAGTTACCGGATAAGGCGCAGCGGTCGG
GCTGAACGGGGGGTTCGTGCACACAGCCCAGCTTGGAGCGAACGACCTACACCGAACTGAGATACCTACA
GCGTGAGCTATGAGAAAGCGCCACGCTTCCCGAAGGGAGAAAGGCGGACAGGTATCCGGTAAGCGGCAGG
GTCGGAACAGGAGAGCGCACGAGGGAGCTTCCAGGGGGAAACGCCTGGTATCTTTATAGTCCTGTCGGGT
TTCGCCACCTCTGACTTGAGCGTCGATTTTTGTGATGCTCGTCAGGGGGGCGGAGCCTATGGAAAAACGC
CAGCAACGCGGCCTTTTTACGGTTCCTGGCCTTTTGCTGGCCTTTTGCTCACATGTTCTTTCCTGCGTTA
TCCCCTGATTCTGTGGATAACCGTATTACCGCCATGCAT
