>Addgene plasmid #65698 | pONL-C1_RhoB | addgene partial sequence | sequence record 115491 | CMV-F 5'-CGCAAATGGGCGGTAGGCGTG-3'
CTATATAAGCAGAGCTGGTTTAGTGAACCGTCAGATCCGCTAGCGCCACCATGGTGAGCGTGATCAAGCC
CGAGATGAAGATGAGGTACTACATGGACGGCTCCGTCAATGGGCATGAGTTCACAATCGAGGGTGAGGGC
ACAGGCAGACCTTACGAGGGACATCAGGAGATGACACTGCGCGTCACAATGGCCGAGGGCGGGCCAATGC
CTTTCGCCTTCGACCTGGTGTCCCACGTGTTCTGTTACGGCCACAGAGTTTTTACTAAATATCCAGAAGA
GATCCCAGACTATTTCAAGCAGGCCTTTCCTGAGGGCCTGTCCTGGGAGAGGTCCCTGGAGTTCGAGGAC
GGCGGCTCCGCCTCCGTGAGCGCCCACATCAGCCTGAGGGGCAACACCTTCTACCACAAGTCCAAGTTCA
CCGGCGTGAACTTCCCCGCCGACGGCCCCATCATGCAGAACCAGAGCGTGGACTGGGAGCCCTCCACCGA
GAAGATCACCGCCAGCGACGGCGTGCTGAAGGGCGACGTGACCATGTACCTGAAGCTGGAGGGCGGCGGC
AACCACAAGTGCCAGATGAAGACCACCTACAAGGCCGCCAAGGAGATCCTGGAGATGCCCGGCGACCACT
ACATCGGCCACAGGCTGGTGAGGAAGACCGAGGGCAACATCACCGAGCAGGTGGAGGACGCCGTGGCCCA
CTCCGGTACCAAGGTGTACGACCCCGAGCAACGCAAACGCATGATCACTGGGCCTCAGTGGTGGGCTCGC
TGCAAGCAAATGAACGTGCTGGACTCCTTCATCAACTACTATGATTCCGAGAAGCACGCCGAGAACGCCG
TGATTTTTCTGCATGGTAACGCTACCTCCAGCTACCTGTGGAGGCACGTCGTGCCTCACATCGAGCCCGT
GGCTAGATGCATCATCCCTGATCTGATCGGAATGGGTAAGTCCGGCAAGAGCGGGAATGGCTCATATCGC
CTCCTGGATCACTACAAGTACCTCACCGCTTGGTTCGAGCTGCTGAACCTTCCAAAGAAAATCATCTTTG
TGGGCCACGACTGGGG
