>Addgene plasmid #65698 | pONL-C1_RhoB | addgene partial sequence | sequence record 115493 | SV40pA-R 5'-GAAATTTGTGATGCTATTGC-3'
TTATAAGCTGCAATAAACAAGTTAACAACAACAATTGCATTCATTTTATGTTTCAGGTTCAGGGGGAGGT
GTGGGAGGTTTTTTAAAGCAAGTAAAACCTCTACAAATGTGGTATGGCTGATTATGATCAGTTATCTAGA
TCCGGTGGATCCCGGGCCCGCGGTACCGTCGACTCATAGCACCTTGCAGCAGTTGATGCAGCCGTTCTGG
GAGCCGTAGCGCTTCTGCAGCGCGGCGCGCGTGGCCGTCTCGAAGACCTCGCGCACGCCTTCCTTGGTCT
TGGCAGAGCACTCGAGGTAGTCGTAGGCTTGGATGCGCACGGCCATGGCGCGGCCGTCATCCGTGCGAAC
GGGTTCCTGCTTCATGCGGGCCAGCTCTGTGCGGACATGCTCGTCGCTGCGCAGGTCTTTTTTGTTGGCC
ACCAGGATGATGGGCACATTGGGACAGAAGTGCTTCACCTCGGGGACCCACTTCTCGGGGATGTTCTCCA
GCGAGTCCGGGCTGTCCACCGAGAAGCACATGAGAATGACGTCGGTGTCCGGGTAGGAGAGCGGCCGCAG
GCGGTCGTAGTCCTCCTGGCCAGCTGTGTCCCACAAAGCCAACTCTACCTGCTTTCCATCCACCTCGATA
TCTGCCACATAGTTCTCAAACACTGTGGGCACATACACCTCTGGGAACTCGTCCTTGCTGAAGACTATGA
GCAAGCATGTCTTTCCACAGGCTCCATCACCAACAACCACCAGTTTCTTCCGGTTCAGGTCCTCCTCGGA
GATCAGCTTCTGCTCGGAATTCGAAGCTTGAGCTCGAGATCTGAGTCCGGACTGCTCGTTCTTCAGCACG
CGCTCCACGAAGCTCTTGATGTACTTACCCATTTCATCTGGAGCGTCCTCCTGGAGGAAGTGGAGGCCCT
TCACCTTCACGAACTCGGTGTTAGGGAACTTCTTAGCTCCCTCGACAATAGCGTTGGAAAAGAACCCAGG
GTCGGACTCGATGAACAGCTTAGGCAGATCGTCGCTGGCCCGAAGGTAGGCGTTGTAGTT
